>Addgene plasmid #147706 | pAc5.1B-EGFP-DmNot3-F764E-dsRNAres_U | depositor full sequence | sequence record 290153 | Full Sequence
CTTCAAGGAATTAATTCTATATTCTAAAAACACAAATGATACTTCTAAAAAAAATCATGAATGGCATCAA
CTCTGAATCAAATCTTTGCAGATGCACCTACTTCTCATTTCCACTGTCACATCATTTTTCCAGATCTCGC
TGCCTGTTATGTGGCCCACAAACCAAGACACGTTTTATGGCCATTAAAGCTGGCTGATCGTCGCCAAACA
CCAAATACATATCAATATGTACATTCGAGAAAGAAGCGATCAAAGAAGCGTCTTCGGGCGAGTAGGAGAA
TGCGGAGGAGAAGGAGAACGAGCTGATCTAGTATCTCTCCACAATCCAATGCCAACTGACCAACTGGCCA
TATTCGGAGCAATTTGAAGCCAATTTCCATCGCCTGGCGATCGCTCCATTCTTGGCTATATGTTTTTCAC
CGTTCCCGGGGCCATTTTCAAAGACTCGTCGGTAAGATAAGATTGTGTCACTCGCTGTCTCTCTTCATTT
GTCGAAGAATGCTGAGGAATTTCGCGATGACGTCGGCGAGTATTTTGAAGAATGAGAATAATTTGTATTT
ATACGAAAATCAGTTAGTGGAATTTTCTACAAAAACATGTTATCTATAGATAATTTTGTTGCAAAATATG
TTGACTATGACAAAGATTGTATGTATATACCTTTAATGTATTCTCATTTTCTTATGTATTTATAATGGCA
ATGATGATACTGATGATATTTTAAGATGATGCCAGACCACAGGCTGATTTCTGCGTCTTTTGCCGAACGC
AGTGCATGTGCGGTTGTTGTTTTTTGGAATAGTTTCAATTTTCGGACTGTCCGCTTTGATTTCAGTTTCT
TGGCTTATTCAAAAAGCAAAGTAAAGCCAAAAAAGCGAGATGGCAATACCAAATGCGGCAAAACGGTAGT
GGAAGGAAAGGGGTGCGGGGCAGCGGAAGGAAGGGTGGGGCGGGGCGTGGCGGGGTCTGTGGCTGGGCGC
GACGTCACCGACGTTGGAGCCACTCCTTTGACCATGTGTGCGTGTGTGTATTATTCGTGTCTCGCCACTC
GCCGGTTGTTTTTTTCTTTTTATCTCGCTCTCTCTAGCGCCATCTCGTACGCATGCTCAACGCACCGCAT
GTTGCCGTGTCCTTTATGCGTCATTTTGGCTCGAAATAGGCAATTATTTAAACAAAGATTAGTCAACGAA
AACGCTAAAATAAATAAGTCTACAATATGGTTACTTATTGCCATGTGTGTGCAGCCAACGATAGCAACAA
AAGCAACAACACAGTGGCTTTCCCTCTTTCACTTTTTGTTTGCAAGCGCGTGCGAGCAAGACGGCACGAC
CGGCAAACGCAATTACGCTGACAAAGAGCAGACGAAGTTTTGGCCGAAAAACATCAAGGCGCCTGATACG
AATGCATTTGCAATAACAATTGCGATATTTAATATTGTTTATGAAGCTGTTTGACTTCAAAACACACAAA
AAAAAAAATAAAACAAATTATTTGAAAGAGAATTAGGAATCGGACAGCTTATCGTTACGGGCTAACAGCA
CACCGAGACGAAATAGCTTACCTGACGTCACAGCCTCTGGAAGAACTGCCGCCAAGCAGAGAGAGAGAGA
AAAAGAGGGAGAGCAGCTTAGACCGCATGTGCTTGTGTGTGAGGCGTCTCTCTCTTCGTCTCCTGTTTGC
GCAAACGCATAGACTGCACTGAGAAAATCGATTACCTATTTTTTATGAATGAATATTTGCACTATTACTA
TTCAAAACTATTAAGATAGCAATCACATTCAATAGCCAAATACTATACCACCTGAGCGATGCAACGAAAT
GATCAATTTGAGCAAAAATGCTGCATATTTAGGACGGCATCATTATAGAAATGCTTCTTGCTGTGTACTT
TTCTCTCGTCTGGCAGCTGTTTCGCCGTTATTGTTAAAACCGGCTTAAGTTAGGTGTGTTTTCTACGACT
AGTGATGCCCCTACTAGAAGATGTGTGTTGCACAAATGTCCCTGAATAACCAATTTGAAGTGCAGATAGC
AGTAAACGTAAGCTAATATGAATATTATTTAACTGTAATGTTTTAATATCGCTGGACATTACTAATAAAC
CCACTATAAACACATGTACATATGTATGTTTTGGCATACAATGAGTAGTTGGGGAAAAAATGTGTAAAAG
CACCGTGACCATCACAGCATAAAGATAACCAGCTGAAGTATCGAATATGAGTAACCCCCAAATTGAATCA
CATGCCGCAACTGATAGGACCCATGGAAGTACACTCTTCATGGCGATATACAAGACACACACAAGCACGA
ACACCCAGTTGCGGAGGAAATTCTCCGTAAATGAAAACCCAATCGGCGAACAATTCATACCCATATATGG
TAAAAGTTTTGAACGCGACTTGAGAGCGGAGAGCATTGCGGCTGATAAGGTTTTAGCGCTAAGCGGGCTT
TATAAAACGGGCTGCGGGACCAGTTTTCATATCACTACCGTTTGAGTTCTTGTGCTGTGTGGATACTCCT
CCCGACACAAAGCCGCTCCATCAGCCAGCAGTCGTCTAATCCAGAGACCCCGGATCGGGGTACCAACATG
GTGAGCAAGGGCGAGGAGCTGTTCACCGGGGTGGTGCCCATCCTGGTCGAGCTGGACGGCGACGTAAACG
GCCACAAGTTCAGCGTGTCCGGCGAGGGCGAGGGCGATGCCACCTACGGCAAGCTGACCCTGAAGTTCAT
CTGCACCACCGGCAAGCTGCCCGTGCCCTGGCCCACCCTCGTGACCACCCTGACCTACGGCGTGCAGTGC
TTCAGCCGCTACCCCGACCACATGAAGCAGCACGACTTCTTCAAGTCCGCCATGCCCGAAGGCTACGTCC
AGGAGCGCACCATCTTCTTCAAGGACGACGGCAACTACAAGACCCGCGCCGAGGTGAAGTTCGAGGGCGA
CACCCTGGTGAACCGCATCGAGCTGAAGGGCATCGACTTCAAGGAGGACGGCAACATCCTGGGGCACAAG
CTGGAGTACAACTACAACAGCCACAACGTCTATATCATGGCCGACAAGCAGAAGAACGGCATCAAGGTGA
ACTTCAAGATCCGCCACAACATCGAGGACGGCAGCGTGCAGCTCGCCGACCACTACCAGCAGAACACCCC
CATCGGCGACGGCCCCGTGCTGCTGCCCGACAACCACTACCTGAGCACCCAGTCCGCCCTGAGCAAAGAC
CCCAACGAGAAGCGCGATCACATGGTCCTGCTGGAGTTCGTGACCGCCGCCGGGATCACTCTCGGCATGG
ACGAGCTGTACAAGCCAAGCTTGATGGCTGCGACGAGAAAATTGCAAGGCGAAATTGATCGATGTTTAAA
AAAGGTAGCAGAGGGCGTTGAAACGTTTGAGGATATTTGGAAAAAAGTACACAATGCGACAAACACCAAT
CAGAAGCAAAAACATCTGCAGGAGAAGTATGAGGCAGACCTCAAAAAGGAAATCAAGGAATTGCAACGAC
TTCGCGACCAAATTAAATCATGGATTGCATCAGCTGAAATTAAGGATAAGAGCTCCCTTCTTGAGAATCG
ACGTCTCATTGAAACACAAATGGAACGCTTTAAGGTGGTTGAGCGCGAGACGAAAACAAAAGCCTACTCC
AAGGAAGGCTTGGGGGCTGCACAAAAAATGGACCCAGCTCAACGCATCAAGGATGATGCGCGTAACTGGC
TAACGTCCAGTATTTCGAGCTTGCAGATTCAGATCGATCAATACGAATCCGAAATTGAGAGCCTGCTGGC
CGGAAAGAAAAAGCGCCTAGACCGTGATAAACAAGAACGTATGGACGATCTTCGCGGCAAACTGGATCGT
CACAAATTCCATATTACCAAATTGGAGACATTGCTGCGATTGTTGGATAACGATGGAGTGGAGGCTGAAC
AAGTTAATAAAATTAAGGATGACGTGGAGTATTATATCGACAGTAGCCAGGAACCCGATTTCGAAGAGAA
CGAATTTATTTATGACGACATTATCGGATTGGACGAGGTCGAACTTTCGGGAACCGCCACGACCGATTCC
AATAATTCCAATGAAACCTCCGGAAGTCCCTCCTCGGTGACGAGCGGCGGATCGCCCAGTCAAAGCCCAG
TGACCGTCCAGCAGATCCTAAATACAAGCAGCCAAGGTGCTGCCTCGTCCGGCTCCTCCGCTGCCTCCGC
TGCGTTGTTCCAACAACAATTGACCGCCGCTCAGTCCAACGGAAATAACGTCGGATATGCCTCCGATACG
TCGGCTGCCTCATCCTCAGCCACCACCTCAACCGACCCAGCCGGAGGAACGGTCGCCGTTAACTGCGTCG
GCGGTCTTGCTGACAAGCGTAATAAGAGCAGCGAAAGCAATGCCCTAAAATTGAAACCACAACCTCATCA
ACTTATAAAACCTACCCCTGTACGAGCCACGGCCAAGCTGCCTCTGAGCAGTGATACCCAAGTCAATAAG
ATTGTCAGTTCAACTCCCAGCAAAAATCAGCAACAGCTGCCTACAGCAGCTTCAATCGTTGCAACCTCCG
CTATGCAATCGCAAAGCAGTATCGGAAGTTGCAGCTCCACTGGAGGAACGGGAGCATCTCAATCAGCTTC
TAGTGGTAACAATCCTGGTAACAATCCTGCGGTTCAGCCAAATGCTCCAACGCCTGGTCAAAGCGGCATT
GCCGCTGCAGCAGCTTCGACTAATGTTGTTTCGGCGACGATTGTGAGCAGCGCCAATGTTCAAGGCCAAT
CTGTGATCCAACCAACACCAACAATTGCATTTGCTGCAGTAGCAAAACACAATACATCACTCCTGGAAAA
TGGTCCTGTTTTGCAACAGCAACTAGCAGTAACTCCTACTGTGGCAGCTATCGTAGGAGCTGGAACGCAG
GCGCAGCAAAAACATGTGCCACCATTATCCAATCTTCAAACAAATTCCCCTCACATACAAAATGGTCTTC
CTGTCTCGGACAGTACTAATGACAACAGCTGCAATGTCGTCGATACGATTTCTCTAAAAACAATGGCACA
GGATGCTATTAATCGATCTGCGATCGATCCTAATTCACTGAATCAGCAGCAAACAAGCAGCATCGATCTG
AGACAGCCGCAGTCGCAGAAATCACTTCTCCAACATTTCAACTCTGAAACCAACACGAATCAACAGCAAT
TGACATCGCAGCAGCAGCAACAGCTTCAGAATAACTCCCTTGCTGCGACCACAGGTTCTAACAACGGAAC
TTCAACTGGTAGTGGTCTCATGAATGTAGCAAACGCTACTGGTCAGCCTATCAGCGGCAATGCCAAAACG
CATGCGTGCCAACCCCAACAGATGGCCACGACGGAAGCGCACATTCCCACACTGCTTGGTGTGACACCAC
TTGGGCCAACACCACTTCAAAAGGAGCACCAAATGCAGTTCCAAATGATGGAAGCTGCCTACTATCACCT
GCCACAGCCTATGGACACGGAAAAGCTACAAACGTACTTTCATCGCGCACCAGTGCTCACGCCATCGCAC
TATCCCCAGGCACAGATGCCAATATATGATACAGTTGAGTTTTATCAACGACTCTCAACGGAGACCCTTT
TTGAGGTGTTCTACTATATGGAGGGCTCCAAGGCCCAGTATCTAGCGGCCAAGGCCTTAAAAAAGCAGAG
CTGGCGTTTCCACACAAAGTATATGATGTGGTTTCAAAGGCACGAGGAGCCGAAGATTATCAACGATGAT
TACGAACAGGGTACGTACATCTATTTTGATTATGAAAAGTGGAGTCAGCGAAAGAAGGAGGGATTCACCT
TTGAATACAAGTACTTAGAGGACAAGGAGCTGAATTGAGGCGGCCGCTCGAGTCTAGAGGGCCCGCGGTT
CGAAGGTAAGCCTATCCCTAACCCTCTCCTCGGTCTCGATTCTACGCGTACCGGTCATCATCACCATCAC
CATTGAGTTTAAACCCGCTGATCAGCCTCGACTGTGCCTTCTAAGGCCTGAGCTCGCTGATCAGCCTCGA
TCGAGGATCCAGACATGATAAGATACATTGATGAGTTTGGACAAACCACAACTAGAATGCAGTGAAAAAA
ATGCTTTATTTGTGAAATTTGTGATGCTATTGCTTTATTTGTAACCATTATAAGCTGCAATAAACAAGTT
AACAACAACAATTGCATTCATTTTATGTTTCAGGTTCAGGGGGAGGTGTGGGAGGTTTTTTAAAGCAAGT
AAAACCTCTACAAATGTGGTATGGCTGATTATGATCAGTCGACCGATGCCCTTGAGAGCCTTCAACCCAG
TCAGCTCCTTCCGGTGGGCGCGGGGCATGACTATCGTCGCCGCACTTATGACTGTCTTCTTTATCATGCA
ACTCGTAGGACAGGTGCCGGCAGCGCTCTGGGTCATTTTCGGCGAGGACCGCTTTCGCTGGAGCGCGACG
ATGATCGGCCTGTCGCTTGCGGTATTCGGAATCTTGCACGCCCTCGCTCAAGCCTTCGTCACTGGTCCCG
CCACCAAACGTTTCGGCGAGAAGCAGGCCATTATCGCCGGCATGGCGGCCGACGCGCTGGGCTACGTCTT
GCTGGCGTTCGCGACGCGAGGCTGGATGGCCTTCCCCATTATGATTCTTCTCGCTTCCGGCGGCATCGGG
ATGCCCGCGTTGCAGGCCATGCTGTCCAGGCAGGTAGATGACGACCATCAGGGACAGCTTCAAGGATCGC
TCGCGGCTCTTACCAGCCAGCAAAAGGCCAGGAACCGTAAAAAGGCCGCGTTGCTGGCGTTTTTCCATAG
GCTCCGCCCCCCTGACGAGCATCACAAAAATCGACGCTCAAGTCAGAGGTGGCGAAACCCGACAGGACTA
TAAAGATACCAGGCGTTTCCCCCTGGAAGCTCCCTCGTGCGCTCTCCTGTTCCGACCCTGCCGCTTACCG
GATACCTGTCCGCCTTTCTCCCTTCGGGAAGCGTGGCGCTTTCTCAATGCTCACGCTGTAGGTATCTCAG
TTCGGTGTAGGTCGTTCGCTCCAAGCTGGGCTGTGTGCACGAACCCCCCGTTCAGCCCGACCGCTGCGCC
TTATCCGGTAACTATCGTCTTGAGTCCAACCCGGTAAGACACGACTTATCGCCACTGGCAGCAGCCACTG
GTAACAGGATTAGCAGAGCGAGGTATGTAGGCGGTGCTACAGAGTTCTTGAAGTGGTGGCCTAACTACGG
CTACACTAGAAGGACAGTATTTGGTATCTGCGCTCTGCTGAAGCCAGTTACCTTCGGAAAAAGAGTTGGT
AGCTCTTGATCCGGCAAACAAACCACCGCTGGTAGCGGTGGTTTTTTTGTTTGCAAGCAGCAGATTACGC
GCAGAAAAAAAGGATCTCAAGAAGATCCTTTGATCTTTTCTACGGGGTCTGACGCTCAGTGGAACGAAAA
CTCACGTTAAGGGATTTTGGTCATGAGATTATCAAAAAGGATCTTCACCTAGATCCTTTTAAATTAAAAA
TGAAGTTTTAAATCAATCTAAAGTATATATGAGTAAACTTGGTCTGACAGTTACCAATGCTTAATCAGTG
AGGCACCTATCTCAGCGATCTGTCTATTTCGTTCATCCATAGTTGCCTGACTCCCCGTCGTGTAGATAAC
TACGATACGGGAGGGCTTACCATCTGGCCCCAGTGCTGCAATGATACCGCGAGACCCACGCTCACCGGCT
CCAGATTTATCAGCAATAAACCAGCCAGCCGGAAGGGCCGAGCGCAGAAGTGGTCCTGCAACTTTATCCG
CCTCCATCCAGTCTATTAATTGTTGCCGGGAAGCTAGAGTAAGTAGTTCGCCAGTTAATAGTTTGCGCAA
CGTTGTTGCCATTGCTGCAGGCATCGTGGTGTCACGCTCGTCGTTTGGTATGGCTTCATTCAGCTCCGGT
TCCCAACGATCAAGGCGAGTTACATGATCCCCCATGTTGTGCAAAAAAGCGGTTAGCTCCTTCGGTCCTC
CGATCGTTGTCAGAAGTAAGTTGGCCGCAGTGTTATCACTCATGGTTATGGCAGCACTGCATAATTCTCT
TACTGTCATGCCATCCGTAAGATGCTTTTCTGTGACTGGTGAGTACTCAACCAAGTCATTCTGAGAATAG
TGTATGCGGCGACCGAGTTGCTCTTGCCCGGCGTCAACACGGGATAATACCGCGCCACATAGCAGAACTT
TAAAAGTGCTCATCATTGGAAAACGTTCTTCGGGGCGAAAACTCTCAAGGATCTTACCGCTGTTGAGATC
CAGTTCGATGTAACCCACTCGTGCACCCAACTGATCTTCAGCATCTTTTACTTTCACCAGCGTTTCTGGG
TGAGCAAAAACAGGAAGGCAAAATGCCGCAAAAAAGGGAATAAGGGCGACACGGAAATGTTGAATACTCA
TACTCTTCCTTTTTCAATATTATTGAAGCATTTATCAGGGTTATTGTCTCATGAGCGGATACATATTTGA
ATGTATTTAGAAAAATAAACAAATAGGGGTTCCGCGCACATTTCCCCGAAAAGTGCCACCTGACGTCTAA
GAAACCATTATTATCATGACATTAACCTATAAAAATAGGCGTATCACGAGGCCCTTTCGT
Features (pLannotate 1.2.2; 9 found; start..end, strand, type, name):
     56..2568    +  promoter       Ac5 promoter: Drosophila melanogaster actin 5C promoter
   2588..3304    +  CDS            EGFP: EGFP is a basic (constitutively fluorescent) green fluorescent protein published in 1996, derived from Aequorea victoria. It is reported to be a rapidly-maturing weak dimer with moderate acid sensitivity.
   5885..5926    +  CDS            V5 tag: epitope tag from simian virus 5
   6026..6160    -  polyA_signal   SV40 poly(A) signal: SV40 polyadenylation signal
   6183..6267    -  CDS            large T antigen (fragment): large T antigen from SV40 (simian virus 40)
   6268..6738    +  CDS            TcR (fragment): tetracycline efflux protein; tet; confers resistance to tetracycline
   6782..7370    -  rep_origin     ori: high-copy-number ColE1/pMB1/pBR322/pUC origin of replication
   7541..8401    -  CDS            AmpR: β-lactamase; bla; confers resistance to ampicillin, carbenicillin, and related antibiotics
   8402..8506    -  promoter       AmpR promoter: bla
