[The description below was written by a language model from this plasmid's Addgene catalogue record and pLannotate feature annotations shown in this document.]
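Description:
pAc5.1B-EGFP-DmNot3-F764E-dsRNAres_U is an insect-cell expression plasmid of about 8.6 kb. The catalogue lists the backbone as unknown, although the name and the annotated parts point to a pAc5.1-type vector. It is propagated in E. coli through a ColE1/pUC-type origin and selected with ampicillin through the β-lactamase gene and its bla promoter. The feature annotation describes this origin as high-copy, whereas the catalogue entry lists the plasmid as low copy. Short fragments of a tetracycline resistance gene and of SV40 large T antigen are also annotated; these appear to be backbone remnants rather than functional elements.

Expression is driven by the constitutive Drosophila melanogaster actin 5C (Ac5) promoter, followed directly by an EGFP coding sequence. The roughly 2.6 kb unannotated stretch between EGFP and the downstream V5 epitope sequence presumably holds the insert, D. melanogaster Not3 (CG8426), a subunit of the CCR4-NOT complex, giving an N-terminally EGFP-tagged protein. Whether the vector-encoded V5 tag is read in frame or is preceded by a stop codon cannot be determined from the record. An SV40 polyadenylation signal lies downstream of the cassette.

The insert name indicates an F764E substitution and a dsRNA-resistant version of the coding sequence. The catalogue additionally notes one silent change relative to the NCBI reference. This design suits complementation experiments in Drosophila cultured cells, in which endogenous Not3 is depleted by dsRNA and the resistant, fluorescently tagged mutant is expressed in its place. The associated publication concerns the structure and assembly of the NOT module of CCR4-NOT, so the point mutation was probably made to probe an interaction or assembly interface, though the record does not state its specific effect.
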