Addgene plasmid #147706: pAc5.1B-EGFP-DmNot3-F764E-dsRNAres_U
Purpose: Insect Expression of DmNot3-F764E-dsRNAres
Depositing lab: Elisa Izaurralde. Depositing organization: Max Planck Institute for Developmental Biology. Publication: Structure and assembly of the NOT module of the human CCR4-NOT complex. Boland A, Chen Y, Raisch T, Jonas S, Kuzuoglu-Ozturk D, Wohlbold L, Weichenrieder O, Izaurralde E. Nat Struct Mol Biol. 2013 Nov;20(11):1289-97. doi: 10.1038/nsmb.2681. Epub 2013 Oct 13. PubMed 24121232.
Backbone
  Vector backbone: Unknown
  Vector type: Insect Expression
Growth in bacteria
  Bacterial resistance: Ampicillin, 100 μg/mL
  Growth temperature: 37°C
  Growth strain: DH5alpha
  Copy number: Low Copy
Gene/Insert
  Gene/Insert name: DmNot3-F764E-dsRNAres (alt names: leathal (2)NC136; CG8426)
  Species: D. melanogaster (fly)
  Mutation: one silent mutation compared to the sequence given by NCBI: NM_136332.2.
  Entrez Gene: Not3 (a.k.a. Dmel_CG8426, CG8426, CNOT3, Dmel\CG8426, NOT3, NOT3.5, NOT3/5, l(2)NC136, not3, not3/5)
  Cloning method: Unknown
Terms and licenses: Academic/Nonprofit Terms; Industry Terms: Not Available to Industry
Depositor comments: Plasmids from this collection were made available to the research community and donated after the lab closed. Please note that the sequence provided by the depositing laboratory may be theoretical/predicted or based on Sanger sequencing results. There may be discrepancies between sequencing results obtained by Addgene and the depositor sequence. If an Addgene verified sequence is not available, please contact before placing your order to request that our lab fully sequence the plasmid.
How to cite: pAc5.1B-EGFP-DmNot3-F764E-dsRNAres_U was a gift from Elisa Izaurralde (Addgene plasmid # 147706 ; http://n2t.net/addgene:147706 ; RRID:Addgene_147706)
